>Addgene plasmid #120477 | EF1a_SIX2_P2A_Hygro_Barcode | addgene full sequence | sequence record 234693 | Addgene NGS Result
GTCGACGGATCGGGAGATCTCCCGATCCCCTATGGTGCACTCTCAGTACAATCTGCTCTGATGCCGCATA
GTTAAGCCAGTATCTGCTCCCTGCTTGTGTGTTGGAGGTCGCTGAGTAGTGCGCGAGCAAAATTTAAGCT
ACAACAAGGCAAGGCTTGACCGACAATTGCATGAAGAATCTGCTTAGGGTTAGGCGTTTTGCGCTGCTTC
GCGATGTACGGGCCAGATATACGCGTTGACATTGATTATTGACTAGTTATTAATAGTAATCAATTACGGG
GTCATTAGTTCATAGCCCATATATGGAGTTCCGCGTTACATAACTTACGGTAAATGGCCCGCCTGGCTGA
CCGCCCAACGACCCCCGCCCATTGACGTCAATAATGACGTATGTTCCCATAGTAACGCCAATAGGGACTT
TCCATTGACGTCAATGGGTGGAGTATTTACGGTAAACTGCCCACTTGGCAGTACATCAAGTGTATCATAT
GCCAAGTACGCCCCCTATTGACGTCAATGACGGTAAATGGCCCGCCTGGCATTATGCCCAGTACATGACC
TTATGGGACTTTCCTACTTGGCAGTACATCTACGTATTAGTCATCGCTATTACCATGGTGATGCGGTTTT
GGCAGTACATCAATGGGCGTGGATAGCGGTTTGACTCACGGGGATTTCCAAGTCTCCACCCCATTGACGT
CAATGGGAGTTTGTTTTGGCACCAAAATCAACGGGACTTTCCAAAATGTCGTAACAACTCCGCCCCATTG
ACGCAAATGGGCGGTAGGCGTGTACGGTGGGAGGTCTATATAAGCAGCGCGTTTTGCCTGTACTGGGTCT
CTCTGGTTAGACCAGATCTGAGCCTGGGAGCTCTCTGGCTAACTAGGGAACCCACTGCTTAAGCCTCAAT
AAAGCTTGCCTTGAGTGCTTCAAGTAGTGTGTGCCCGTCTGTTGTGTGACTCTGGTAACTAGAGATCCCT
CAGACCCTTTTAGTCAGTGTGGAAAATCTCTAGCAGTGGCGCCCGAACAGGGACTTGAAAGCGAAAGGGA
AACCAGAGGAGCTCTCTCGACGCAGGACTCGGCTTGCTGAAGCGCGCACGGCAAGAGGCGAGGGGCGGCG
ACTGGTGAGTACGCCAAAAATTTTGACTAGCGGAGGCTAGAAGGAGAGAGATGGGTGCGAGAGCGTCAGT
ATTAAGCGGGGGAGAATTAGATCGCGATGGGAAAAAATTCGGTTAAGGCCAGGGGGAAAGAAAAAATATA
AATTAAAACATATAGTATGGGCAAGCAGGGAGCTAGAACGATTCGCAGTTAATCCTGGCCTGTTAGAAAC
ATCAGAAGGCTGTAGACAAATACTGGGACAGCTACAACCATCCCTTCAGACAGGATCAGAAGAACTTAGA
TCATTATATAATACAGTAGCAACCCTCTATTGTGTGCATCAAAGGATAGAGATAAAAGACACCAAGGAAG
CTTTAGACAAGATAGAGGAAGAGCAAAACAAAAGTAAGACCACCGCACAGCAAGCGGCCGCTGATCTTCA
GACCTGGAGGAGGAGATATGAGGGACAATTGGAGAAGTGAATTATATAAATATAAAGTAGTAAAAATTGA
ACCATTAGGAGTAGCACCCACCAAGGCAAAGAGAAGAGTGGTGCAGAGAGAAAAAAGAGCAGTGGGAATA
GGAGCTTTGTTCCTTGGGTTCTTGGGAGCAGCAGGAAGCACTATGGGCGCAGCGTCAATGACGCTGACGG
TACAGGCCAGACAATTATTGTCTGGTATAGTGCAGCAGCAGAACAATTTGCTGAGGGCTATTGAGGCGCA
ACAGCATCTGTTGCAACTCACAGTCTGGGGCATCAAGCAGCTCCAGGCAAGAATCCTGGCTGTGGAAAGA
TACCTAAAGGATCAACAGCTCCTGGGGATTTGGGGTTGCTCTGGAAAACTCATTTGCACCACTGCTGTGC
CTTGGAATGCTAGTTGGAGTAATAAATCTCTGGAACAGATTTGGAATCACACGACCTGGATGGAGTGGGA
CAGAGAAATTAACAATTACACAAGCTTAATACACTCCTTAATTGAAGAATCGCAAAACCAGCAAGAAAAG
AATGAACAAGAATTATTGGAATTAGATAAATGGGCAAGTTTGTGGAATTGGTTTAACATAACAAATTGGC
TGTGGTATATAAAATTATTCATAATGATAGTAGGAGGCTTGGTAGGTTTAAGAATAGTTTTTGCTGTACT
TTCTATAGTGAATAGAGTTAGGCAGGGATATTCACCATTATCGTTTCAGACCCACCTCCCAACCCCGAGG
GGACCCGACAGGCCCGAAGGAATAGAAGAAGAAGGTGGAGAGAGAGACAGAGACAGATCCATTCGATTAG
TGAACGGATCGGCACTGCGTGCGCCAATTCTGCAGACAAATGGCAGTATTCATCCACAATTTTAAAAGAA
AAGGGGGGATTGGGGGGTACAGTGCAGGGGAAAGAATAGTAGACATAATAGCAACAGACATACAAACTAA
AGAATTACAAAAACAAATTACAAAAATTCAAAATTTTCGGGTTTATTACAGGGACAGCAGAGATCCAGTT
TGGTTAATTAATCGATAAGCTTTGCAAAGATGGATAAAGTTTTAAACAGAGAGGAATCTTTGCAGCTAAT
GGACCTTCTAGGTCTTGAAAGGAGTGGGAATTGGCTCCGGTGCCCGTCAGTGGGCAGAGCGCACATCGCC
CACAGTCCCCGAGAAGTTGGGGGGAGGGGTCGGCAATTGAACCGGTGCCTAGAGAAGGTGGCGCGGGGTA
AACTGGGAAAGTGATGTCGTGTACTGGCTCCGCCTTTTTCCCGAGGGTGGGGGAGAACCGTATATAAGTG
CAGTAGTCGCCGTGAACGTTCTTTTTCGCAACGGGTTTGCCGCCAGAACACAGGTAAGTGCCGTGTGTGG
TTCCCGCGGGCCTGGCCTCTTTACGGGTTATGGCCCTTGCGTGCCTTGAATTACTTCCACCTGGCTGCAG
TACGTGATTCTTGATCCCGAGCTTCGGGTTGGAAGTGGGTGGGAGAGTTCGAGGCCTTGCGCTTAAGGAG
CCCCTTCGCCTCGTGCTTGAGTTGAGGCCTGGCCTGGGCGCTGGGGCCGCCGCGTGCGAATCTGGTGGCA
CCTTCGCGCCTGTCTCGCTGCTTTCGATAAGTCTCTAGCCATTTAAAATTTTTGATGACCTGCTGCGACG
CTTTTTTTCTGGCAAGATAGTCTTGTAAATGCGGGCCAAGATCTGCACACTGGTATTTCGGTTTTTGGGG
CCGCGGGCGGCGACGGGGCCCGTGCGTCCCAGCGCACATGTTCGGCGAGGCGGGGCCTGCGAGCGCGGCC
ACCGAGAATCGGACGGGGGTAGTCTCAAGCTGGCCGGCCTGCTCTGGTGCCTGGCCTCGCGCCGCCGTGT
ATCGCCCCGCCCTGGGCGGCAAGGCTGGCCCGGTCGGCACCAGTTGCGTGAGCGGAAAGATGGCCGCTTC
CCGGCCCTGCTGCAGGGAGCTCAAAATGGAGGACGCGGCGCTCGGGAGAGCGGGCGGGTGAGTCACCCAC
ACAAAGGAAAAGGGCCTTTCCGTCCTCAGCCGTCGCTTCATGTGACTCCACGGAGTACCGGGCGCCGTCC
AGGCACCTCGATTAGTTCTCGAGCTTTTGGAGTACGTCGTCTTTAGGTTGGGGGGAGGGGTTTTATGCGA
TGGAGTTTCCCCACACTGAGTGGGTGGAGACTGAAGTTAGGCCAGCTTGGCACTTGATGTAATTCTCCTT
GGAATTTGCCCTTTTTGAGTTTGGATCTTGGTTCATTCTCAAGCCTCAGACAGTGGTTCAAAGTTTTTTT
CTTCCATTTCAGGTGTCGTGAGGAATTAGCTTGGTACTAATACGACTCACTATAGGGAGACCCAAGCTGG
CTAGGTAAGCTTGATATCGAATTCCTGCAGCCCGGGGGATCCCGCCACCATGTCCATGCTGCCCACCTTC
GGCTTCACGCAGGAGCAAGTGGCGTGCGTGTGCGAGGTGCTGCAGCAGGGCGGCAACATCGAGCGGCTGG
GCCGCTTCCTGTGGTCGCTGCCCGCCTGCGAGCACCTTCACAAGAATGAAAGCGTGCTCAAGGCCAAGGC
CGTGGTGGCCTTCCACCGCGGCAACTTCCGCGAGCTCTACAAGATCCTGGAGAGCCACCAGTTCTCGCCG
CACAACCACGCCAAGCTGCAGCAGCTGTGGCTCAAGGCACACTACATCGAGGCGGAGAAGCTGCGCGGCC
GACCCCTGGGCGCCGTGGGCAAATACCGCGTGCGCCGCAAATTCCCGCTGCCGCGCTCCATCTGGGACGG
CGAGGAGACCAGCTACTGCTTCAAGGAAAAGAGTCGCAGCGTGCTGCGCGAGTGGTACGCGCACAACCCC
TACCCTTCACCCCGCGAGAAGCGTGAGCTGACGGAGGCCACGGGCCTCACCACCACACAGGTCAGCAACT
GGTTCAAGAACCGGCGGCAGCGCGACCGGGCGGCCGAGGCCAAGGAAAGGGAGAACAACGAGAACTCCAA
TTCTAACAGCCACAACCCGCTGAATGGCAGCGGCAAGTCGGTGTTAGGCAGCTCGGAGGATGAGAAGACT
CCATCGGGGACGCCAGACCACTCATCATCCAGCCCCGCACTGCTCCTCAGCCCGCCGCCCCCTGGGCTGC
CGTCCCTGCACAGCCTGGGCCACCCTCCGGGCCCCAGCGCAGTGCCAGTGCCGGTGCCAGGCGGAGGTGG
AGCGGACCCACTGCAACACCACCATGGCCTGCAGGACTCCATCCTCAACCCCATGTCAGCCAACCTCGTG
GACCTGGGCTCCGGATCCGGCGCAACAAACTTCTCTCTGCTGAAACAAGCCGGAGATGTCGAAGAGAATC
CTGGACCGATGAAAAAGCCTGAACTCACCGCGACGTCTGTCGAGAAGTTTCTGATCGAAAAGTTCGACAG
CGTCTCCGACCTGATGCAGCTCTCGGAGGGCGAAGAATCTCGTGCTTTCAGCTTCGATGTAGGAGGGCGT
GGATATGTCCTGCGGGTAAATAGCTGCGCCGATGGTTTCTACAAAGATCGTTATGTTTATCGGCACTTTG
CATCGGCCGCGCTCCCGATTCCGGAAGTGCTTGACATTGGGGAATTCAGCGAGAGCCTGACCTATTGCAT
CTCCCGCCGTGCACAGGGTGTCACGTTGCAAGACCTGCCTGAAACCGAACTGCCCGCTGTTCTGCAGCCG
GTCGCGGAGGCCATGGATGCGATCGCTGCGGCCGATCTTAGCCAGACGAGCGGGTTCGGCCCATTCGGAC
CGCAAGGAATCGGTCAATACACTACATGGCGTGATTTCATATGCGCGATTGCTGATCCCCATGTGTATCA
CTGGCAAACTGTGATGGACGACACCGTCAGTGCGTCCGTCGCGCAGGCTCTCGATGAGCTGATGCTTTGG
GCCGAGGACTGCCCCGAAGTCCGGCACCTCGTGCACGCGGATTTCGGCTCCAACAATGTCCTGACGGACA
ATGGCCGCATAACAGCGGTCATTGACTGGAGCGAGGCGATGTTCGGGGATTCCCAATACGAGGTCGCCAA
CATCTTCTTCTGGAGGCCGTGGTTGGCTTGTATGGAGCAGCAGACGCGCTACTTCGAGCGGAGGCATCCG
GAGCTTGCAGGATCGCCGCGGCTCCGGGCGTATATGCTCCGCATTGGTCTTGACCAACTCTATCAGAGCT
TGGTTGACGGCAATTTCGATGATGCAGCTTGGGCGCAGGGTCGATGCGACGCAATCGTCCGATCCGGAGC
CGGGACTGTCGGGCGTACACAAATCGCCCGCAGAAGCGCGGCCGTCTGGACCGATGGCTGTGTAGAAGTA
CTCGCCGATAGTGGAAACCGACGCCCCAGCACTCGTCCGAGGGCAAAGGAATAAGTTAGAACTATTTCCT
GGCTGTTACGCGACTGTCACCTATCGCAGCACCTACTGACGGGCTTGTTAAACAGTGAACCGCCCGCCCC
ACGACCCGCAGCGCCCGACCGAAAGGAGCGCACGACCCCATGCATCGAACAAAAGAAAAGGGGGGACTGG
AAGGGCTAATTCACTCCCAACGAAGACAAGATATCATAACTTCGTATAGCATACATTATACGAAGTTATC
GGCTAGCTGGTCCGGACTGTACTGGGTCTCTCTGGTTAGACCAGATCTGAGCCTGGGAGCTCTCTGGCTA
ACTAGGGAACCCACTGCTTAAGCCTCAATAAAGCTTGCCTTGAGTGCTTCAAGTAGTGTGTGCCCGTCTG
TTGTGTGACTCTGGTAACTAGAGATCCCTCAGACCCTTTTAGTCAGTGTGGAAAATCTCTAGCAGGGCCC
GTTTAAACCCGCTGATCAGCCTCGACTGTGCCTTCTAGTTGCCAGCCATCTGTTGTTTGCCCCTCCCCCG
TGCCTTCCTTGACCCTGGAAGGTGCCACTCCCACTGTCCTTTCCTAATAAAATGAGGAAATTGCATCGCA
TTGTCTGAGTAGGTGTCATTCTATTCTGGGGGGTGGGGTGGGGCAGGACAGCAAGGGGGAGGATTGGGAA
GACAATAGCAGGCATGCTGGGGATGCGGTGGGCTCTATGGCTTCTGAGGCGGAAAGAACCAGCTGGGGCT
CTAGGGGGTATCCCC
[124 nt withheld, positions 6666-6789]
C
[91 nt withheld, positions 6791-6881]
A
[49 nt withheld, positions 6883-6931]
CCTTTGACGTTGGAGTCCACGTTCTTT
[37 nt withheld, positions 6959-6995]
ACCCTATCTCGGTCTATTCTTTTGATTTATAAGGGATTTTGCCGATTTCGGCCTATTGGTTAAAAAATGA
GCTGATTTAACAAAAATTTAACGCGAATTAATTCTGTGGAATGTGTGTCAGTTAGGGTGTGGAAAGTCCC
CAGGCTCCCCAGCAGGCAGAAGTATGCAAAGCATGCATCTCAATTAGTCAGCAACCAGGTGTGGAAAGTC
CCCAGGCTCCCCAGCAGGCAGAAGTATGCAAAGCATGCATCTCAATTAGTCAGCAACCATAGTCCCGCCC
CTAACTCCGCCCATCCCGCCCCTAACTCCGCCCAGTTCCGCCCATTCTCCGCCCCATGGCTGACTAATTT
TTTTTATTTATGCAGAGGCCGAGGCCGCCTCTGCCTCTGAGCTATTCCAGAAGTAGTGAGGAGGCTTTTT
TGGAGGCCTAGGCTTTTGCAAAAAGCTCCCGGGAGCTTGTATATCCATTTTCGGATCTGATCAGCACGTG
TTGACAATTAATCATCGGCATAGTATATCGGCATAGTATAATACGACAAGGTGAGGAACTAAACCATGGC
CAAGTTGACCAGTGCCGTTCCGGTGCTCACCGCGCGCGACGTCGCCGGAGCGGTCGAGTTCTGGACCGAC
CGGCTCGGGTTCTCCCGGGACTTCGTGGAGGACGACTTCGCCGGTGTGGTCCGGGACGACGTGACCCTGT
TCATCAGCGCGGTCCAGGACCAGGTGGTGCCGGACAACACCCTGGCCTGGGTGTGGGTGCGCGGCCTGGA
CGAGCTGTACGCCGAGTGGTCGGAGGTCGTGTCCACGAACTTCCGGGACGCCTCCGGGCCGGCCATGACC
GAGATCGGCGAGCAGCCGTGGGGGCGGGAGTTCGCCCTGCGCGACCCGGCCGGCAACTGCGTGCACTTCG
TGGCCGAGGAGCAGGACTGACACGTGCTACGAGATTTCGATTCCACCGCCGCCTTCTATGAAAGGTTGGG
CTTCGGAATCGTTTTCCGGGACGCCGGCTGGATGATCCTCCAGCGCGGGGATCTCATGCTGGAGTTCTTC
GCCCACCCCAACTTGTTTATTGCAGCTTATAATGGTTACAAATAAAGCAATAGCATCACAAATTTCACAA
ATAAAGCATTTTTTTCACTGCATTCTAGTTGTGGTTTGTCCAAACTCATCAATGTATCTTATCATGTCTG
TATACCGTCGACCTCTAGCTAGAGCTTGGCGTAATCATGGTCATAGCTGTTTCCTGTGTGAAATTGTTAT
CCGCTCACAATTCCACACAACATACGAGCCGGAAGCATAAAGTGTAAAGCCTGGGGTGCCTAATGAGTGA
GCTAACTCACATTAATTGCGTTGCGCTCACTGCCCGCTTTCCAGTCGGGAAACCTGTCGTGCCAGCTGCA
TTAATGAATCGGCCAACGCGCGGGGAGAGGCGGTTTGCGTATTGGGCGCTCTTCCGCTTCCTCGCTCACT
GACTCGCTGCGCTCGGTCGTTCGGCTGCGGCGAGCGGTATCAGCTCACTCAAAGGCGGTAATACGGTTAT
CCACAGAATCAGGGGATAACGCAGGAAAGAACATGTGAGCAAAAGGCCAGCAAAAGGCCAGGAACCGTAA
AAAGGCCGCGTTGCTGGCGTTTTTCCATAGGCTCCGCCCCCCTGACGAGCATCACAAAAATCGACGCTCA
AGTCAGAGGTGGCGAAACCCGACAGGACTATAAAGATACCAGGCGTTTCCCCCTGGAAGCTCCCTCGTGC
GCTCTCCTGTTCCGACCCTGCCGCTTACCGGATACCTGTCCGCCTTTCTCCCTTCGGGAAGCGTGGCGCT
TTCTCATAGCTCACGCTGTAGGTATCTCAGTTCGGTGTAGGTCGTTCGCTCCAAGCTGGGCTGTGTGCAC
GAACCCCCCGTTCAGCCCGACCGCTGCGCCTTATCCGGTAACTATCGTCTTGAGTCCAACCCGGTAAGAC
ACGACTTATCGCCACTGGCAGCAGCCACTGGTAACAGGATTAGCAGAGCGAGGTATGTAGGCGGTGCTAC
AGAGTTCTTGAAGTGGTGGCCTAACTACGGCTACACTAGAAGAACAGTATTTGGTATCTGCGCTCTGCTG
AAGCCAGTTACCTTCGGAAAAAGAGTTGGTAGCTCTTGATCCGGCAAACAAACCACCGCTGGTAGCGGTG
GTTTTTTTGTTTGCAAGCAGCAGATTACGCGCAGAAAAAAAGGATCTCAAGAAGATCCTTTGATCTTTTC
TACGGGGTCTGACGCTCAGTGGAACGAAAACTCACGTTAAGGGATTTTGGTCATGAGATTATCAAAAAGG
ATCTTCACCTAGATCCTTTTAAATTAAAAATGAAGTTTTAAATCAATCTAAAGTATATATGAGTAAACTT
GGTCTGACAGTTACCAATGCTTAATCAGTGAGGCACCTATCTCAGCGATCTGTCTATTTCGTTCATCCAT
AGTTGCCTGACTCCCCGTCGTGTAGATAACTACGATACGGGAGGGCTTACCATCTGGCCCCAGTGCTGCA
ATGATACCGCGAGACCCACGCTCACCGGCTCCAGATTTATCAGCAATAAACCAGCCAGCCGGAAGGGCCG
AGCGCAGAAGTGGTCCTGCAACTTTATCCGCCTCCATCCAGTCTATTAATTGTTGCCGGGAAGCTAGAGT
AAGTAGTTCGCCAGTTAATAGTTTGCGCAACGTTGTTGCCATTGCTACAGGCATCGTGGTGTCACGCTCG
TCGTTTGGTATGGCTTCATTCAGCTCCGGTTCCCAACGATCAAGGCGAGTTACATGATCCCCCATGTTGT
GCAAAAAAGCGGTTAGCTCCTTCGGTCCTCCGATCGTTGTCAGAAGTAAGTTGGCCGCAGTGTTATCACT
CATGGTTATGGCAGCACTGCATAATTCTCTTACTGTCATGCCATCCGTAAGATGCTTTTCTGTGACTGGT
GAGTACTCAACCAAGTCATTCTGAGAATAGTGTATGCGGCGACCGAGTTGCTCTTGCCCGGCGTCAATAC
GGGATAATACCGCGCCACATAGCAGAACTTTAAAAGTGCTCATCATTGGAAAACGTTCTTCGGGGCGAAA
ACTCTCAAGGATCTTACCGCTGTTGAGATCCAGTTCGATGTAACCCACTCGTGCACCCAACTGATCTTCA
GCATCTTTTACTTTCACCAGCGTTTCTGGGTGAGCAAAAACAGGAAGGCAAAATGCCGCAAAAAAGGGAA
TAAGGGCGACACGGAAATGTTGAATACTCATACTCTTCCTTTTTCAATATTATTGAAGCATTTATCAGGG
TTATTGTCTCATGAGCGGATACATATTTGAATGTATTTAGAAAAATAAACAAATAGGGGTTCCGCGCACA
TTTCCCCGAAAAGTGCCACCTGAC
Features (pLannotate 1.2.2; 33 found; start..end, strand, type, name):
     31..83      -  misc_feature   bom (fragment): basis of mobility region from pBR322
    238..617     +  enhancer       CMV enhancer: human cytomegalovirus immediate early enhancer
    618..817     +  promoter       CMV promoter: human cytomegalovirus (CMV) immediate early promoter
    835..1015    +  LTR            5' LTR (truncated): truncated 5' long terminal repeat (LTR) from HIV-1
   1062..1187    +  misc_feature   HIV-1 Ψ: packaging signal of human immunodeficiency virus type 1
   1171..1534    +  CDS            HIV-1 gag (fragment): gag protein from human immunodeficiency virus 1; gag
   1680..1913    +  misc_feature   RRE: The Rev response element (RRE) of HIV-1 allows for Rev-dependent mRNA export from the nucleus to the cytoplasm.
   2290..2390    +  CDS            Rev (fragment): human immunodeficiency virus 1 (HIV-1) Rev protein; rev; enhances nuclear export of unspliced and incompletely spliced viral mRNAs
   2440..2557    +  misc_feature   cPPT/CTS: central polypurine tract and central termination sequence of HIV-1
   2620..2686    +  CDS            small t antigen (fragment): SV40 (simian virus 40) small t antigen
   2693..3871    +  promoter       EF-1α promoter: strong constitutive promoter for human elongation factor EF-1α
   3888..3906    +  promoter       T7 promoter: promoter for bacteriophage T7 RNA polymerase
   3926..3962    -  misc_feature   MCS (fragment): pBluescript multiple cloning site
   3970..4842    +  CDS            SIX2: SIX2_HUMAN - Experimental evidence at protein level: Swiss-Prot protein existence level 1. Transcription factor that plays an important role in the development of several organs, including kidney, skull and stomach. During kidney development, maintains cap mesenchyme multipotent nephron progenitor cells in an undifferentiated state by opposing the inductive signals emanating from the ureteric bud and cooperates with WNT9B to promote renewing progenitor cells proliferation. Acts through its interaction with TCF7L2 and OSR1 in a canonical Wnt signaling independent manner preventing transcription
   4909..5931    +  CDS            hph: KHYB_ECOLX - Experimental evidence at protein level: Swiss-Prot protein existence level 1. The aminoglycoside phosphotransferases achieve inactivation of their antibiotic substrates by phosphorylation. Only phosphorylates hygromycin and closely related compounds such as demethyl analogs and destomycin. From Escherichia coli.
   6015..6128    +  CDS            nef (fragment): NEF_HV1LA - Experimental evidence at protein level: Swiss-Prot protein existence level 1. Extracellular Nef protein targets CD4(+) T-lymphocytes for apoptosis by interacting with CXCR4 surface receptors. From Human immunodeficiency virus type 1 group M subtype B (isolate Lai) (HIV-1).
   6126..6159    +  protein_bind   loxP: Cre-mediated recombination occurs in the 8-bp core sequence (GCATACAT). Cre recombinase
   6184..6364    +  LTR            5' LTR (truncated): truncated 5' long terminal repeat (LTR) from HIV-1
   6396..6620    +  polyA_signal   bGH poly(A) signal: bovine growth hormone polyadenylation signal
   6624..6645    +  promoter       SV40 promoter (fragment): SV40 enhancer and early promoter
   6666..7094    +  rep_origin     f1 ori (sequence partly withheld): f1 bacteriophage origin of replication; arrow indicates direction of (+) strand synthesis
   7108..7437    +  promoter       SV40 promoter: SV40 enhancer and early promoter
   7485..7532    +  promoter       EM7 promoter: synthetic bacterial promoter&nbsp
   7551..7925    +  CDS            BleoR: antibiotic-binding protein; Sh ble from Streptoalloteichus hindustanus; confers resistance to bleomycin, phleomycin, and Zeocin™
   7935..8060    +  CDS            ble (fragment): BLE_KLEPN - Experimental evidence at protein level: Swiss-Prot protein existence level 1. Binding protein with a strong affinity to the bleomycin family of antibiotics. Binds to CL990; an antimitotic-antibiotic compound. From Klebsiella pneumoniae.
   8055..8176    +  polyA_signal   SV40 poly(A) signal: SV40 polyadenylation signal
   8249..8265    -  protein_bind   lac operator: The lac repressor binds to the lac operator to inhibit transcription in E. coli. This inhibition can be relieved by adding lactose or isopropyl-β-D-thiogalactopyranoside (IPTG). lac repressor encoded by lacI
   8273..8303    -  promoter       lac promoter: promoter for the E. coli lac operon
   8318..8339    -  protein_bind   CAP binding site: CAP binding activates transcription in the presence of cAMP. E. coli catabolite activator protein
   8352..8444    -  CDS            lacI (fragment): lac repressor; lacI; The lac repressor binds to the lac operator to inhibit transcription in E. coli. This inhibition can be relieved by adding lactose or isopropyl-β-D-thiogalactopyranoside (IPTG).
   8627..9215    -  rep_origin     ori: high-copy-number ColE1/pMB1/pBR322/pUC origin of replication
   9386..10246   -  CDS            AmpR: β-lactamase; bla; confers resistance to ampicillin, carbenicillin, and related antibiotics
  10247..10351   -  promoter       AmpR promoter: bla
