[The description below was written by a language model from this plasmid's Addgene catalogue record and pLannotate feature annotations shown in this document.]
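Description:
EF1a_SIX2_P2A_Hygro_Barcode is a lentiviral transfer plasmid of about 10.4 kb for constitutive expression of human SIX2 in mammalian cells. The parental backbone is recorded as unknown. In bacteria it is maintained by a high-copy ColE1/pUC-type origin and selected with ampicillin through the AmpR (β-lactamase) gene. An f1 origin is also present. Outside the viral region sits an SV40/EM7-driven BleoR cassette with an SV40 poly(A) signal, which would not be packaged into virus.

The viral genome is transcribed from a CMV enhancer/promoter fused to a truncated HIV-1 5' LTR, an arrangement typical of Tat-independent vectors. It is followed by the Ψ packaging signal with a gag fragment, the Rev response element for nuclear export of the full-length RNA, and the cPPT/CTS. Downstream, the EF-1α promoter drives the 873 bp SIX2 coding sequence, which encodes a homeobox transcription factor involved in kidney, skull and stomach development. According to the construct name, SIX2 is linked by a P2A self-cleaving peptide to the hygromycin phosphotransferase gene (hph), so one transcript yields both the factor and the marker for selecting transduced cells. The P2A itself is not annotated in the feature table, and neither is the barcode. The record says the barcode allows the transcript to be detected in single-cell RNA-seq but does not give its position. A loxP site lies just upstream of the truncated 3' LTR, which is followed by a bGH poly(A) signal.

The associated work used the vector in pooled overexpression screens of cellular reprogramming, with paired fitness and single-cell RNA-seq readouts, where the barcode identifies which factor each cell received.
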