Addgene plasmid #120477: EF1a_SIX2_P2A_Hygro_Barcode
Purpose: Barcoded lentiviral vector to express SIX2 in mammalian cells under control of EF1a promoter. Barcoded for transcript detection in single cell RNA-seq.
Depositing lab: Prashant Mali. Depositing organization: University of California, San Diego (UCSD). Publication: Mapping Cellular Reprogramming via Pooled Overexpression Screens with Paired Fitness and Single-Cell RNA-Sequencing Readout. Parekh U, Wu Y, Zhao D, Worlikar A, Shah N, Zhang K, Mali P. Cell Syst. 2018 Nov 12. pii: S2405-4712(18)30433-2. doi: 10.1016/j.cels.2018.10.008. PubMed 30448000.
Backbone
  Vector backbone: Unknown
  Backbone size w/o insert (bp): 9514
  Vector type: Lentiviral
  Selectable markers: Hygromycin
Growth in bacteria
  Bacterial resistance: Ampicillin, 100 μg/mL
  Growth temperature: 37°C
  Growth strain: Stbl3
  Copy number: High Copy
Gene/Insert
  Gene/Insert name: SIX2
  Species: H. sapiens (human)
  Insert size (bp): 873
  Entrez Gene: SIX2
  Promoter: EF1a
  Cloning method: Gibson Cloning
  Sequencing primers: 5′ 5'-ttctcaagcctcagacagtgg-3'
Terms and licenses: Academic/Nonprofit Terms; Industry Terms: Not Available to Industry
Depositor comments: 5' cloning site: BamHI (not destroyed), 3' cloning site: BamHI (not destroyed).
How to cite: EF1a_SIX2_P2A_Hygro_Barcode was a gift from Prashant Mali (Addgene plasmid # 120477 ; http://n2t.net/addgene:120477 ; RRID:Addgene_120477)
