>Addgene plasmid #120477 | EF1a_SIX2_P2A_Hygro_Barcode | depositor partial sequence | sequence record 228799 | SIX2 gene
ATGTCCATGCTGCCCACCTTCGGCTTCACGCAGGAGCAAGTGGCGTGCGTGTGCGAGGTGCTGCAGCAGG
GCGGCAACATCGAGCGGCTGGGCCGCTTCCTGTGGTCGCTGCCCGCCTGCGAGCACCTTCACAAGAATGA
AAGCGTGCTCAAGGCCAAGGCCGTGGTGGCCTTCCACCGCGGCAACTTCCGCGAGCTCTACAAGATCCTG
GAGAGCCACCAGTTCTCGCCGCACAACCACGCCAAGCTGCAGCAGCTGTGGCTCAAGGCACACTACATCG
AGGCGGAGAAGCTGCGCGGCCGACCCCTGGGCGCCGTGGGCAAATACCGCGTGCGCCGCAAATTCCCGCT
GCCGCGCTCCATCTGGGACGGCGAGGAGACCAGCTACTGCTTCAAGGAAAAGAGTCGCAGCGTGCTGCGC
GAGTGGTACGCGCACAACCCCTACCCTTCACCCCGCGAGAAGCGTGAGCTGACGGAGGCCACGGGCCTCA
CCACCACACAGGTCAGCAACTGGTTCAAGAACCGGCGGCAGCGCGACCGGGCGGCCGAGGCCAAGGAAAG
GGAGAACAACGAGAACTCCAATTCTAACAGCCACAACCCGCTGAATGGCAGCGGCAAGTCGGTGTTAGGC
AGCTCGGAGGATGAGAAGACTCCATCGGGGACGCCAGACCACTCATCATCCAGCCCCGCACTGCTCCTCA
GCCCGCCGCCCCCTGGGCTGCCGTCCCTGCACAGCCTGGGCCACCCTCCGGGCCCCAGCGCAGTGCCAGT
GCCGGTGCCAGGCGGAGGTGGAGCGGACCCACTGCAACACCACCATGGCCTGCAGGACTCCATCCTCAAC
CCCATGTCAGCCAACCTCGTGGACCTGGGCTCC
