>Addgene plasmid #120477 | EF1a_SIX2_P2A_Hygro_Barcode | depositor partial sequence | sequence record 228800 | SIX2 barcode
ACTGTCACCTATCGCAGCAC
